>Addgene plasmid #212479 | pTwist-SARS-CoV-2 Spike-deltaC18 N679K (AAA) | addgene full sequence | sequence record 432804 | Addgene NGS Result
ATGTTTGTGTTCCTCGTTCTCCTGCCCCTCGTTTCTTCCCAATGCGTGAACCTCACAACTAGAACGCAGC
TCCCACCCGCTTACACGAACTCTTTTACTCGTGGAGTATACTATCCCGATAAAGTCTTTAGGTCCAGTGT
CCTTCATTCTACTCAAGACCTTTTCCTGCCATTCTTCTCAAATGTCACCTGGTTCCATGCTATCCACGTT
TCTGGCACCAACGGAACTAAACGATTTGATAATCCCGTCTTGCCATTTAACGATGGCGTATACTTTGCCT
CAACGGAGAAGTCCAACATTATCCGGGGATGGATATTTGGCACCACCCTGGACTCCAAGACACAGTCTCT
CCTCATTGTGAACAACGCCACCAATGTCGTCATCAAAGTCTGTGAATTTCAATTTTGTAACGATCCCTTT
CTCGGGGTTTATTATCATAAGAATAACAAGTCTTGGATGGAGTCAGAGTTCCGCGTTTACAGTTCCGCTA
ACAACTGTACTTTTGAGTACGTTTCCCAACCATTTCTCATGGATCTTGAAGGGAAGCAAGGCAACTTCAA
GAATCTCCGCGAATTTGTGTTTAAGAATATAGACGGCTACTTCAAAATTTATAGCAAGCATACCCCGATA
AATCTGGTTCGGGATCTCCCTCAAGGCTTCTCCGCGTTGGAACCCCTCGTGGACTTGCCGATTGGCATCA
ACATCACCCGGTTCCAAACCCTTCTTGCCCTTCATCGAAGCTACCTCACGCCTGGCGACAGTAGTAGTGG
TTGGACAGCGGGCGCAGCAGCCTACTATGTGGGATATTTGCAACCACGCACCTTTCTTCTCAAATATAAC
GAAAACGGAACAATTACCGATGCCGTAGACTGTGCCCTCGATCCCCTGTCCGAAACTAAATGCACACTCA
AGTCCTTCACAGTTGAGAAAGGCATATACCAAACCAGTAACTTCCGCGTCCAACCCACCGAATCCATTGT
TCGATTCCCTAACATCACCAATTTGTGTCCTTTCGGTGAAGTATTTAATGCCACTCGATTTGCATCAGTT
TATGCCTGGAATCGCAAGCGAATATCAAATTGTGTTGCAGATTATAGTGTCCTGTATAATAGCGCATCAT
TCAGCACTTTTAAGTGTTATGGGGTCAGCCCTACGAAATTGAATGACTTGTGTTTTACCAACGTTTACGC
AGATTCTTTCGTCATACGCGGCGACGAAGTCCGACAGATTGCACCGGGGCAAACCGGAAAGATAGCAGAC
TATAATTATAAGTTGCCGGATGACTTCACCGGCTGCGTTATAGCATGGAACTCCAATAATCTCGATTCAA
AAGTCGGCGGCAACTATAATTATCTTTACCGCCTGTTTCGCAAGTCAAATCTGAAGCCCTTTGAACGTGA
CATCTCCACCGAAATTTATCAAGCTGGCAGCACCCCATGTAATGGAGTGGAAGGGTTTAACTGTTATTTT
CCCCTTCAATCATACGGATTTCAACCAACAAATGGGGTGGGCTATCAACCATATCGGGTGGTAGTCTTGA
GCTTTGAGCTGCTCCACGCACCGGCTACAGTTTGCGGACCGAAGAAAAGCACTAACCTGGTGAAGAATAA
ATGTGTGAACTTCAACTTTAATGGGCTCACCGGAACAGGGGTGCTGACAGAATCAAACAAGAAATTTCTC
CCTTTTCAACAATTTGGTAGAGACATTGCCGATACCACAGATGCCGTCCGCGATCCGCAAACACTGGAAA
TCCTCGATATAACACCCTGTAGCTTCGGCGGGGTCAGCGTGATAACTCCCGGAACGAACACATCCAACCA
AGTGGCTGTCCTGTATCAAGATGTCAACTGTACCGAAGTCCCTGTGGCGATACACGCCGACCAACTGACA
CCCACCTGGAGAGTCTACTCAACAGGTTCCAATGTCTTTCAAACTAGAGCGGGTTGTCTCATTGGCGCTG
AGCATGTCAATAATTCATACGAATGTGATATTCCTATTGGGGCAGGAATCTGTGCGTCTTATCAAACTCA
AACGAAATCACCACGGCGCGCTCGCTCAGTAGCCAGCCAGTCCATAATCGCCTATACCATGAGTCTCGGG
GCTGAGAACTCCGTGGCTTATTCAAACAATTCCATCGCAATCCCAACTAACTTTACCATTAGCGTTACCA
CGGAAATCTTGCCCGTCAGCATGACTAAGACGAGCGTAGACTGTACGATGTATATCTGTGGGGATTCCAC
CGAGTGTAGCAACCTCTTGCTTCAATACGGGTCTTTCTGTACTCAACTCAACCGAGCATTGACCGGAATT
GCGGTCGAACAAGACAAGAATACCCAAGAGGTGTTCGCACAAGTAAAGCAAATATACAAAACGCCGCCAA
TCAAAGATTTTGGCGGGTTTAATTTTAGCCAAATACTGCCAGACCCATCTAAGCCTTCAAAACGCAGCTT
TATCGAGGATCTGCTGTTCAACAAAGTTACGTTGGCTGACGCGGGTTTCATTAAGCAGTATGGGGATTGT
TTGGGAGACATTGCGGCCCGCGACCTTATCTGTGCTCAAAAATTCAATGGGTTGACAGTTCTGCCCCCTC
TGCTCACTGATGAGATGATTGCACAGTATACATCAGCATTGTTGGCAGGAACCATTACATCCGGCTGGAC
TTTTGGCGCGGGTGCGGCCCTTCAAATACCTTTCGCTATGCAAATGGCTTACAGATTCAATGGGATTGGT
GTCACGCAAAATGTATTGTATGAAAATCAGAAGCTGATCGCTAATCAATTTAACAGCGCGATTGGCAAGA
TCCAAGATTCACTGTCAAGCACAGCGTCCGCCCTCGGCAAACTCCAAGATGTTGTGAATCAAAACGCCCA
GGCCCTGAATACCCTCGTGAAGCAACTGAGTTCTAACTTCGGCGCAATCTCCAGCGTCCTCAACGACATA
TTGTCCAGACTTGATAAGGTGGAAGCCGAGGTGCAAATTGATCGGCTCATCACAGGCAGGCTCCAGTCAC
TCCAAACTTATGTGACACAACAGTTGATCCGGGCTGCTGAGATACGAGCAAGCGCCAACCTGGCCGCCAC
TAAAATGTCAGAGTGCGTGCTCGGGCAGTCCAAACGGGTTGACTTTTGTGGCAAGGGCTATCACTTGATG
TCCTTCCCCCAATCCGCCCCACATGGAGTGGTCTTTCTCCACGTCACTTATGTCCCTGCTCAAGAGAAGA
ACTTTACGACAGCTCCAGCAATCTGTCACGATGGCAAAGCGCACTTTCCCAGGGAAGGCGTTTTCGTCAG
TAATGGCACGCATTGGTTTGTGACCCAAAGGAATTTCTATGAACCCCAAATCATAACCACTGACAATACA
TTTGTCTCAGGCAACTGTGATGTGGTCATTGGGATCGTGAACAACACGGTATATGATCCCCTGCAACCCG
AGTTGGATAGCTTCAAAGAGGAATTGGATAAATACTTTAAGAATCATACTTCACCCGATGTTGATCTCGG
GGACATATCAGGAATAAATGCAAGTGTCGTCAACATTCAGAAAGAGATTGATCGCCTTAATGAGGTCGCC
AAGAACTTGAATGAATCTTTGATCGACTTGCAAGAACTGGGCAAATACGAACAATATATTAAATGGCCCT
GGTACATTTGGTTGGGCTTTATCGCCGGACTTATAGCTATCGTTATGGTCACAATTATGTTGTGCTGTAT
GACTAGCTGTTGTTCCTGCTTGAAAGGATGTTGCAGTTGCGGATCTTGTTGTAAATAAAGGATCCTCTAG
AAGTTGTCTCCTCCTGCACTGACTGACTGATACAATCGATTTCTGGATCCGCAGGCCTAATCAACCTCTG
GATTACAAAATTTGTGAAAGATTGACTGGTATTCTTAACTATGTTGCTCCTTTTACGCTATGTGGATACG
CTGCTTTAATGCCTTTGTATCATGCTATTGCTTCCCGTATGGCTTTCATTTTCTCCTCCTTGTATAAATC
CTGGTTGCTGTCTCTTTATGAGGAGTTGTGGCCCGTTGTCAGGCAACGTGGCGTGGTGTGCACTGTGTTT
GCTGACGCAACCCCCACTGGTTGGGGCATTGCCACCACCTGTCAGCTCCTTTCCGGGACTTTCGCTTTCC
CCCTCCCTATTGCCACGGCGGAACTCATCGCCGCCTGCCTTGCCCGCTGCTGGACAGGGGCTCGGCTGTT
GGGCACTGACAATTCCGTGGTGTTGTCGGGGAAGCTGACGTCCTTTCCATGGCTGCTCGCCTGTGTTGCC
ACCTGGATTCTGCGCGGGACGTCCTTCTGCTACGTCCCTTCGGCCCTCAATCCAGCGGACCTTCCTTCCC
GCGGCCTGCTGCCGGCTCTGCGGCCTCTTCCGCGTCTTCGCCTTCGCCCTCAGACGAGTCGGATCTCCCT
TTGGGCCGCCTCCCCGCCTGTCTAGCTTGACTGACTGAGATACAGCGTACCTTCAGCTCACAGACATGAT
AAGATACATTGATGAGTTTGGACAAACCACAACTAGAATGCAGTGAAAAAAATGCTTTATTTGTGAAATT
TGTGATGCTATTGCTTTATTTGTAACCATTATAAGCTGCAATAAACAAGTTAACAACAACAATTGCATTC
ATTTTATGTTTCAGGTTCAGGGGGAGGTGTGGGAGGTTTTTTAAAGCAAGTAAAACCTCTACAAATGTGG
TATTGGCCCATCTCTATCGGTATCGTAGCATAACCCCTTGGGGCCTCTAAACGGGTCTTGAGGGGTTTTT
TGTGCCCCTCGGGCCGGATTGCTATCTACCGGCATTGGCGCAGAAAAAAATGCCTGATGCGACGCTGCGC
GTCTTATACTCCCACATATGCCAGATTCAGCAACGGATACGGCTTCCCCAACTTGCCCACTTCCATACGT
GTCCTCCTTACCAGAAATTTATCCTTAAGGTCGTCAGCTATCCTGCAGGCGATCTCTCGATTTCGATCAA
GACATTCCTTTAATGGTCTTTTCTGGACACCACTAGGGGTCAGAAGTAGTTCATCAAACTTTCTTCCCTC
CCTAATCTCATTGGTTACCTTGGGCTATCGAAACTTAATTAAGCGATCTGCATCTCAATTAGTCAGCAAC
CATAGTCCCGCCCCTAACTCCGCCCATCCCGCCCCTAACTCCGCCCAGTTCCGCCCATTCTCCGCCCCAT
CGCTGACTAATTTTTTTTATTTATGCAGAGGCCGAGGCCGCCTCGGCCTCTGAGCTATTCCAGAAGTAGT
GAGGAGGCTTTTTTGGAGGCCTAGGCTTTTGCAAAGGAGGTAGCCAACATGATTGAACAAGATGGATTGC
ACGCAGGTTCTCCCGCCGCTTGGGTGGAGAGGCTATTCGGCTATGACTGGGCACAACAGACAATCGGCTG
CTCTGATGCCGCCGTGTTCCGGCTGTCAGCGCAGGGGCGCCCGGTTCTTTTTGTCAAGACCGACCTGTCC
GGTGCCCTGAATGAACTCCAGGACGAGGCAGCGCGGCTATCGTGGCTGGCCACGACGGGCGTTCCTTGCG
CAGCTGTGCTCGACGTTGTCACTGAAGCGGGAAGGGACTGGCTGCTATTGGGCGAAGTGCCGGGGCAGGA
TCTCCTGTCATCTCACCTTGCTCCTGCCGAGAAAGTATCCATCATGGCTGATGCAATGCGGCGGCTGCAT
ACGCTTGATCCGGCTACCTGCCCATTCGACCACCAAGCGAAACATCGCATCGAGCGAGCACGTACTCGGA
TGGAAGCCGGTCTTGTCGATCAGGATGATCTGGACGAAGAGCATCAGGGGCTCGCGCCAGCCGAACTGTT
CGCCAGGCTCAAGGCGCGGATGCCCGACGGCGAGGATCTCGTCGTGACCCACGGCGATGCCTGCTTGCCG
AATATCATGGTGGAAAATGGCCGCTTTTCTGGATTCATCGACTGTGGCCGGCTGGGTGTGGCGGACCGCT
ATCAGGACATAGCGTTGGCTACCCGTGATATTGCTGAAGAGCTTGGCGGCGAATGGGCTGACCGCTTCCT
CGTGCTTTACGGTATCGCCGCTCCCGATTCGCAGCGCATCGCCTTCTATCGCCTTCTTGACGAGTTCTTC
TAGTATGTAAGCCCTGTGCCTTCTAGTTGCCAGCCATCTGTTGTTTGCCCCTCCCCCGTGCCTTCCTTGA
CCCTGGAAGGTGCCACTCCCACTGTCCTTTCCTAATAAAATGAGGAAATTGCATCGCATTGTCTGAGTAG
GTGTCATTCTATTCTGGGGGGTGGGGTGGGGCAGGACAGCAAGGGGGAGGATTGGGAAGACAATAGCAGG
CATGCTGGGGATGCGGTGGGCTCTATGGTTAATTAACCAGTCAAGTCAGCTACTTGGCGAGATCGACTTG
TCTGGGTTTCGACTACGCTCAGAATTGCGTCAGTCAAGTTCGATCTGGTCCTTGCTATTGCACCCGTTCT
CCGATTACGAGTTTCATTTAAATCATGTGAGCAAAAGGCCAGCAAAAGGCCAGGAACCGTAAAAAGGCCG
CGTTGCTGGCGTTTTTCCATAGGCTCCGCCCCCCTGACGAGCATCACAAAAATCGACGCTCAAGTCAGAG
GTGGCGAAACCCGACAGGACTATAAAGATACCAGGCGTTTCCCCCTGGAAGCTCCCTCGTGCGCTCTCCT
GTTCCGACCCTGCCGCTTACCGGATACCTGTCCGCCTTTCTCCCTTCGGGAAGCGTGGCGCTTTCTCATA
GCTCACGCTGTAGGTATCTCAGTTCGGTGTAGGTCGTTCGCTCCAAGCTGGGCTGTGTGCACGAACCCCC
CGTTCAGCCCGACCGCTGCGCCTTATCCGGTAACTATCGTCTTGAGTCCAACCCGGTAAGACACGACTTA
TCGCCACTGGCAGCAGCCACTGGTAACAGGATTAGCAGAGCGAGGTATGTAGGCGGTGCTACAGAGTTCT
TGAAGTGGTGGCCTAACTACGGCTACACTAGAAGAACAGTATTTGGTATCTGCGCTCTGCTGAAGCCAGT
TACCTTCGGAAAAAGAGTTGGTAGCTCTTGATCCGGCAAACAAACCACCGCTGGTAGCGGTGGTTTTTTT
GTTTGCAAGCAGCAGATTACGCGCAGAAAAAAAGGATCTCAAGAAGATCCTTTGATCTTTTCTACGGGGT
CTGACGCTCAGTGGAACGAAAACTCACGTTAAGGGATTTTGGTCATGAGATTATCAAAAAGGATCTTCAC
CTAGATCCTTTTAAATTAAAAATGAAGTTTTAAATCAATCTAAAGTATATATGAGTAAACTTGGTCTGAC
AGTTACCAATGCTTAATCAGTGAGGCACCTATCTCAGCGATCTGTCTATTTCGTTCATCCATAGTTGCAT
TTAAATTTCCGAACTCTCCAAGGCCCTCGTCGGAAAATCTTCAAACCTTTCGTCCGATCCATCTTGCAGG
CTACCTCTCGAACGAACTATCGCAAGTCTCTTGGCCGGCCTTGCGCCTTGGCTATTGCTTGGCAGCGCCT
ATCGCCAGGTATTACTCCAATCCCGAATATCCGAGATCGGGATCACCCGAGAGAAGTTCAACCTACATCC
TCAATCCCGATCTATCCGAGATCCGAGGAATATCGAAATCGGGGCGCGCCTGGTGTACCGAGAACGATCC
TCTCAGTGCGAGTCTCGACGATCCATATCGTTGCTTGGCAGTCAGCCAGTCGGAATCCAGCTTGGGACCC
AGGAAGTCCAATCGTCAGATATTGTACTCAAGCCTGGTCACGGCAGCGTACCGATCTGTTTAAACCTAGA
TATTGATAGTCTGATCGGTCAACGTATAATCGAGTCCTAGCTTTTGCAAACATCTATCAAGAGACAGGAT
CAGCAGGAGGCTTTCGCATGAGTATTCAACATTTCCGTGTCGCCCTTATTCCCTTTTTTGCGGCATTTTG
CCTTCCTGTTTTTGCTCACCCAGAAACGCTGGTGAAAGTAAAAGATGCTGAAGATCAGTTGGGTGCGCGA
GTGGGTTACATCGAACTGGATCTCAACAGCGGTAAGATCCTTGAGAGTTTTCGCCCCGAAGAACGCTTTC
CAATGATGAGCACTTTTAAAGTTCTGCTATGTGGCGCGGTATTATCCCGTATTGACGCCGGGCAAGAGCA
ACTCGGTCGCCGCATACACTATTCTCAGAATGACTTGGTTGAGTATTCACCAGTCACAGAAAAGCATCTT
ACGGATGGCATGACAGTAAGAGAATTATGCAGTGCTGCCATAACCATGAGTGATAACACTGCGGCCAACT
TACTTCTGACAACGATTGGAGGACCGAAGGAGCTAACCGCTTTTTTGCACAACATGGGGGATCATGTAAC
TCGCCTTGATCGTTGGGAACCGGAGCTGAATGAAGCCATACCAAACGACGAGCGTGACACCACGATGCCT
GTAGCAATGGCAACAACCTTGCGTAAACTATTAACTGGCGAACTACTTACTCTAGCTTCCCGGCAACAGT
TGATAGACTGGATGGAGGCGGATAAAGTTGCAGGACCACTTCTGCGCTCGGCCCTTCCGGCTGGCTGGTT
TATTGCTGATAAATCTGGAGCCGGTGAGCGTGGGTCTCGCGGTATCATTGCAGCACTGGGGCCAGATGGT
AAGCCCTCCCGTATCGTAGTTATCTACACGACGGGGAGTCAGGCAACTATGGATGAACGAAATAGACAGA
TCGCTGAGATAGGTGCCTCACTGATTAAGCATTGGTAACCGATTCTAGGTGCATTGGCGCAGAAAAAAAT
GCCTGATGCGACGCTGCGCGTCTTATACTCCCACATATGCCAGATTCAGCAACGGATACGGCTTCCCCAA
CTTGCCCACTTCCATACGTGTCCTCCTTACCAGAAATTTATCCTTAAGATCCCGAATCGTTTAAACTCGA
CTCTGGCTCTATCGAATCTCCGTCGTTTCGAGCTTACGCGAACAGCCGTGGCGCTCATTTGCTCGTCGGG
CATCGAATCTCGTCAGCTATCGTCAGCTTACCTTTTTGGCAGCGATCGCGGCTCCCGACATCTTGGACCA
TTAGCTCCACAGGTATCTTCTTCCCTCTAGTGGTCATAACAGCAGCTTCAGCTACCTCTCAATTCAAAAA
ACCCCTCAAGACCCGTTTAGAGGCCCCAAGGGGTTATGCTATCAATCGTTGCGTTACACACACAAAAAAC
CAACACACATCCATCTTCGATGGATAGCGATTTTATTATCTAACTGCTGATCGAGTGTAGCCAGATCTAG
TAATCAATTACGGGGTCATTAGTTCATAGCCCATATATGGAGTTCCGCGTTACATAACTTACGGTAAATG
GCCCGCCTGGCTGACCGCCCAACGACCCCCGCCCATTGACGTCAATAATGACGTATGTTCCCATAGTAAC
GCCAATAGGGACTTTCCATTGACGTCAATGGGTGGAGTATTTACGGTAAACTGCCCACTTGGCAGTACAT
CAAGTGTATCATATGCCAAGTACGCCCCCTATTGACGTCAATGACGGTAAATGGCCCGCCTGGCATTATG
CCCAGTACATGACCTTATGGGACTTTCCTACTTGGCAGTACATCTACGTATTAGTCATCGCTATTACCAT
GCTGATGCGGTTTTGGCAGTACATCAATGGGCGTGGATAGCGGTTTGACTCACGGGGATTTCCAAGTCTC
CACCCCATTGACGTCAATGGGAGTTTGTTTTGGCACCAAAATCAACGGGACTTTCCAAAATGTCGTAACA
ACTCCGCCCCATTGACGCAAATGGGCGGTAGGCGTGTACGGTGGGAGGTCTATATAAGCAGAGCTGGTTT
AGTGAACCGTCAGATCGCCTGGAGACGCCATCCACGCTGTTTTGACCTCCATAGAAGACACCGGGACCGA
TCCAGCCTCCCCTCGAAGCTTACATGTGGTACCGAGCTCGGATCCTGAGAACTTCAGGGTGAGTCTATGG
GACCCTTGATGTTTTCTTTCCCCTTCTTTTCTATGGTTAAGTTCATGTCATAGGAAGGGGAGAAGTAACA
GGGTACACATATTGACCAAATCAGGGTAATTTTGCATTTGTAATTTTAAAAAATGCTTTCTTCTTTTAAT
ATACTTTTTTGTTTATCTTATTTCTAATACTTTCCCTAATCTCTTTCTTTCAGGGCAATAATGATACAAT
GTATCATGCCTCTTTGCACCATTCTAAAGAATAACAGTGATAATTTCTGGGTTAAGGCAATAGCAATATT
TCTGCATATAAATATTTCTGCATATAAATTGTAACTGATGTAAGAGGTTTCATATTGCTAATAGCAGCTA
CAATCCAGCTACCATTCTGCTTTTATTTTATGGTTGGGATAAGGCTGGATTATTCTGAGTCCAAGCTAGG
CCCTTTTGCTAATCATGTTCATACCTCTTATCTTCCTCCCACAGCTCCTGGGCAACGTGCTGGTCTGTGT
GCTGGCCCATCACTTTGGCAAAGGCGGCCGCC
Features (pLannotate 1.2.2; 21 found; start..end, strand, type, name):
      1..3765    +  CDS            S: SPIKE_SARS2 - Experimental evidence at protein level: Swiss-Prot protein existence level 1. [Spike glycoprotein]: May down-regulate host tetherin (BST2) by lysosomal degradation, thereby counteracting its antiviral activity. From Severe acute respiratory syndrome coronavirus 2 (2019-nCoV) (SARS-CoV-2).
   3839..4427    +  misc_feature   WPRE: woodchuck hepatitis virus posttranscriptional regulatory element
   4480..4601    -  polyA_signal   SV40 poly(A) signal: SV40 polyadenylation signal
   4624..4693    -  CDS            large T antigen (fragment): large T antigen from SV40 (simian virus 40)
   4716..4762    +  terminator     T7 terminator: transcription terminator for bacteriophage T7 RNA polymerase
   4792..4928    +  terminator     rrnG terminator: transcription terminator from the E. coli ribosomal RNA rrnG operon (Albrechtsen et al., 1991)
   4973..5044    +  misc_feature   3' β-globin insulator: insulator downstream of the human β-globin locus (Farrell et al., 2002)
   5089..5285    +  promoter       SV40 promoter: SV40 early promoter
   5299..6090    +  CDS            neo: KKA2_KLEPN - Also known as kan, nptII. Experimental evidence at protein level: Swiss-Prot protein existence level 1. Resistance to kanamycin, neomycin, paromomycin, ribostamycin, butirosin and gentamicin B. From Klebsiella pneumoniae.
   6104..6328    +  polyA_signal   bGH poly(A) signal: bovine growth hormone polyadenylation signal
   6524..7112    -  rep_origin     ori: high-copy-number ColE1/pMB1/pBR322/pUC origin of replication
   7284..7348    -  CDS            bla(M) (fragment): β-lactamase lacking the signal sequence; bla(M); allows cytosolic expression of β-lactamase
   7858..8718    +  CDS            AmpR: β-lactamase; bla; confers resistance to ampicillin, carbenicillin, and related antibiotics
   8731..8867    +  terminator     rrnG terminator: transcription terminator from the E. coli ribosomal RNA rrnG operon (Albrechtsen et al., 1991)
   9019..9090    +  misc_feature   5' β-globin insulator: insulator upstream of the human β-globin locus (Farrell et al., 2002)
   9095..9141    -  terminator     T7 terminator: transcription terminator for bacteriophage T7 RNA polymerase
   9159..9207    -  polyA_signal   poly(A) signal: synthetic polyadenylation signal
   9288..9591    +  enhancer       CMV enhancer: human cytomegalovirus immediate early enhancer
   9664..9681    -  promoter       CMV promoter (fragment): human cytomegalovirus (CMV) immediate early promoter
   9744..9795    +  promoter       CMVd2 promoter: truncated human cytomegalovirus (CMV) immediate early promoter that yields moderately reduced expression relative to the full-length promoter
   9929..10404   +  intron         β-globin intron: internally truncated intron from human β-globin
