[The description below was written by a language model from this plasmid's Addgene catalogue record and pLannotate feature annotations shown in this document.]
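Description:
pTwist-SARS-CoV-2 Spike-deltaC18 N679K (AAA) is a mammalian expression plasmid built on the Twist pTwist-CMV-BetaGlobin-WPRE-Neo backbone. It encodes the SARS-CoV-2 spike glycoprotein carrying the N679K substitution and is intended for pseudovirus production. The name indicates a deltaC18 form, meaning removal of the last 18 residues of the cytoplasmic tail. This is consistent with the annotated spike reading frame of about 3.8 kb, slightly shorter than full-length spike. Such a truncation is commonly used to improve spike incorporation into pseudotyped particles. The record does not explain the "(AAA)" suffix, which may denote the lysine codon used.

The catalogue lists the promoter as CAG, but the feature table of the 10,462 nt sequenced plasmid shows a CMV enhancer and CMV promoter elements followed by a truncated human β-globin intron. This matches the backbone name rather than a classical CAG arrangement. The intron sits immediately upstream of the spike open reading frame, which is followed by a WPRE to boost transcript stability and expression. An SV40 polyadenylation signal lies downstream, although it is annotated on the reverse strand. The expression unit is bracketed by short β-globin insulator elements, with T7 and rrnG terminators isolating it from neighbouring sequences.

A separate SV40 early promoter–neo–bGH poly(A) cassette allows G418 selection in mammalian cells. In bacteria the plasmid replicates from a high-copy ColE1/pUC origin and is selected with ampicillin through AmpR. It is typically co-transfected with packaging and reporter plasmids to make spike-pseudotyped virus. According to the associated study, these particles are used to measure how spike mutations affect neutralization by vaccine-induced antibodies.
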