Addgene plasmid #212479: pTwist-SARS-CoV-2 Spike-deltaC18 N679K (AAA)
Purpose: Encodes SARS-CoV-2 spike N679K for pseudovirus production
Depositing lab: Alejandro Balazs. Depositing organization: Massachusetts General Hospital. Publication: Ongoing evolution of SARS-CoV-2 drives escape from mRNA vaccine-induced humoral immunity. Roederer AL, Cao Y, Denis KS, Sheehan ML, Li CJ, Lam EC, Gregory DJ, Poznansky MC, Iafrate AJ, Canaday DH, Gravenstein S, Garcia-Beltran WF, Balazs AB. medRxiv [Preprint]. 2024 Mar 7:2024.03.05.24303815. doi: 10.1101/2024.03.05.24303815. PubMed 38496628.
Backbone
  Vector backbone: pTwist-CMV-BetaGlobin-WPRE-Neo
  Backbone manufacturer: Twist
  Vector type: Mammalian Expression
Growth in bacteria
  Bacterial resistance: Ampicillin, 100 μg/mL
  Growth temperature: 37°C
  Growth strain: DH5alpha
  Copy number: High Copy
Gene/Insert
  Gene/Insert name: SARS-CoV-2 Spike N679K
  Species: Severe acute respiratory syndrome coronavirus 2
  Mutation: N679K
  Entrez Gene: S (a.k.a. GU280_gp02, spike glycoprotein)
  Promoter: CAG
  Cloning method: Ligation Independent Cloning
Terms and licenses: Academic/Nonprofit Terms; Industry Terms: Not Available to Industry
Depositor comments: Please visit https://www.medrxiv.org/content/10.1101/2024.03.05.24303815v1 for medRxiv preprint.
How to cite: pTwist-SARS-CoV-2 Spike-deltaC18 N679K (AAA) was a gift from Alejandro Balazs (Addgene plasmid # 212479 ; http://n2t.net/addgene:212479 ; RRID:Addgene_212479)
